>Addgene plasmid #30750 | pCS2-F3-TGT | depositor partial sequence | sequence record 14112 | Author sequence
GGTACCCGCCCATATGCTTGCCCTGTCGAGTCCTGTGACCGCCGCTTCAGCTATTCGAGTCACCTCACCC
GCCATATCCGGATTCACACAGGCCAGAAGCCCTTCCAGTGTCGCATCTGCATGAGGAACTTCAGCCAGAA
GTGTCACCTCACCCGCCACATCCGCACCCACACAGGCGAGAAGCCTTTTGCATGCGACATTTGCGGCAGG
AAGTTCGCGCTGCGTCATCACCTCACCGGGCACACCAAGATCCACACAGGTGGATCC
