>Addgene plasmid #30750 | pCS2-F3-TGT | addgene partial sequence | sequence record 36438 | SP6 5'-ATTTAGGTGACACTATAG-3'
GATCTGCCACCATGGCTCCAAAGAAGAAGCGTAAGGTAGACTACAAAGACCATGACGGTGATTATAAAGA
TCATGACATCGATTACAAGGATGACGATGACAAGGGTACCCGCCCATATGCTTGCCCTGTCGAGTCCTGT
GACCGCCGCTTCAGCTATTCGAGTCACCTCACCCGCCATATCCGGATTCACACAGGCCAGAAGCCCTTCC
AGTGTCGCATCTGCATGAGGAACTTCAGCCAGAAGTGTCACCTCACCCGCCACATCCGCACCCACACAGG
CGAGAAGCCTTTTGCATGCGACATTTGCGGCAGGAAGTTCGCGCTGCGTCATCACCTCACCGGGCACACC
AAGATCCACACAGGTGGATCCCAACTAGTCAAAAGTGAACTGGAGGAGAAGAAATCTGAACTTCGTCATA
AATTGAAATATGTGCCTCATGAATATATTGAATTAATTGAAATTGCCAGAAATTCCACTCAGGATAGAAT
TCTTGAAATGAAGGTAATGGAATTTTTTATGAAAGTTTATGGATATAGAGGTAAACATTTGGGTGGATCA
AGGAAACCGGACGGAGCAATTTATACTGTCGGATCTCCTATTGATTACGGTGTGATCGTGGATACTAAAG
CTTATAGCGGAGGTTATAATCTGCCAATTGGCCAAGCAGATGAAATGCAAGACTATGTCGAAGAAAA
