[The description below was written by a language model from this plasmid's Addgene catalogue record.]
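Description:
pCS2-F3-TGT is a small, high-copy bacterial plasmid built on a modified pCS2 backbone (about 2.9 kb without insert) and catalogued as an mRNA-production vector. It is propagated in standard E. coli cloning strains under ampicillin selection. The record does not list individual features such as the origin of replication or promoters. However, an SP6 primer is specified for sequencing into the 5′ end of the insert. This fits the usual pCS2 layout, in which an SP6 promoter upstream of the cloning site drives in vitro transcription of mRNA.

The insert, named F3 TGT, is only 267 bp and sits between KpnI and XbaI sites, both of which were preserved during cloning. It carries an N-terminal FLAG epitope tag for detecting the encoded protein. The name, together with the associated work on modularly assembled zinc-finger nucleases in zebrafish, suggests that the insert encodes a zinc-finger module for the third finger position (F3) that recognises the DNA triplet TGT. The record does not state this explicitly, and it gives no source species or details of the finger framework. On that reading, the plasmid is one member of an archive of single-finger modules. Such modules can be excised or amplified and combined into multi-finger DNA-binding arrays, which are then joined to a nuclease domain to make zinc-finger nucleases. No nuclease domain is mentioned in the record for this plasmid, and an insert of this size leaves little room for one. The plasmid is therefore best regarded as a component for building targeted genome-editing reagents, whose final assembled forms would be expressed from injected mRNA in zebrafish embryos.
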