Addgene plasmid #30750: pCS2-F3-TGT
Depositing lab: Nathan Lawson & Scot Wolfe. Depositing organization: University of Massachusetts, Worcester. Publication: Evaluation and application of modularly assembled zinc-finger nucleases in zebrafish. Zhu C, Smith T, McNulty J, Rayla AL, Lakshmanan A, Siekmann AF, Buffardi M, Meng X, Shin J, Padmanabhan A, Cifuentes D, Giraldez AJ, Look AT, Epstein JA, Lawson ND, Wolfe SA. Development. 2011 Oct;138(20):4555-64. 10.1242/dev.066779 PubMed 21937602.
Backbone
  Vector backbone: pCS2 (modified)
  Backbone size w/o insert (bp): 2877
  Vector type: mRNA production
Growth in bacteria
  Bacterial resistance: Ampicillin, 100 μg/mL
  Growth temperature: 37°C
  Growth strain: DH5alpha
  Growth instructions: XL1Blue
  Copy number: High Copy
Gene/Insert
  Gene/Insert name: F3 TGT
  Insert size (bp): 267
  Tag / fusion protein: FLAG (N terminal on insert)
  Cloning method: Restriction Enzyme; 5′ cloning site KpnI (not destroyed); 3′ cloning site XbalI (not destroyed)
  Sequencing primers: 5′ SP6; 3′ attaaccctcactaaaggga
Terms and licenses: Academic/Nonprofit Terms; Industry Terms: Not Available to Industry
How to cite: pCS2-F3-TGT was a gift from Nathan Lawson & Scot Wolfe (Addgene plasmid # 30750 ; http://n2t.net/addgene:30750 ; RRID:Addgene_30750)
